Addgene plasmid #186439: pCas4_1_Δ2_VA
Purpose: Encodes Cas4, Cas1, leader, repeat and one spacer from F. Novicida (type V-A)
Depositing lab: John van der Oost. Depositing organization: Wageningen University, Department Agrotechnology & Food Sciences. Publication: Adaptation by Type V-A and V-B CRISPR-Cas Systems Demonstrates Conserved Protospacer Selection Mechanisms Between Diverse CRISPR-Cas Types. Wu WY, Jackson SA, Almendros C, Haagsma AC, Yilmaz S, Gort G, van der Oost J, Brouns SJJ, Staals RHJ. CRISPR J. 2022 Aug;5(4):536-547. doi: 10.1089/crispr.2021.0150. Epub 2022 Jul 12. PubMed 35833800.
Backbone
  Vector backbone: pY002
  Vector type: CRISPR
Growth in bacteria
  Bacterial resistance: Spectinomycin, 50 μg/mL
  Growth temperature: 37°C
  Growth strain: DH5alpha
  Copy number: Low Copy
Gene/Insert
  Gene/Insert name: Cas4, Cas1 and Cas2
  Species: F. Novicida
  Promoter: T7
  Cloning method: Ligation Independent Cloning
  Sequencing primers: 5′ taatacgactcactataggg
Terms and licenses: Academic/Nonprofit Terms; Industry Terms: Not Available to Industry
How to cite: pCas4_1_Δ2_VA was a gift from John van der Oost (Addgene plasmid # 186439 ; http://n2t.net/addgene:186439 ; RRID:Addgene_186439)
