[The description below was written by a language model from this plasmid's Addgene catalogue record and pLannotate feature annotations shown in this document.]
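Description:
pCas4_1_Δ2_VA is a bacterial CRISPR plasmid built on the pY002 backbone for expressing part of the type V-A CRISPR adaptation module of Francisella novicida in E. coli. It replicates from a CloDF13 (CDF) origin, recorded as low copy, which is compatible with other common origins and so allows co-maintenance with additional plasmids in the same cell. Selection is by spectinomycin through an aadA gene driven by the AmpR (bla) promoter. Short tetracycline-resistance fragments flanking the lacI region appear to be backbone remnants rather than a functional marker.

The payload sits in a T7 expression cassette: a T7 promoter followed by a lac operator and a T7 gene 10 ribosome binding site, closed by a T7 terminator, with a plasmid-borne lacI gene under its own promoter. This arrangement gives IPTG-inducible transcription in hosts that supply T7 RNA polymerase. The roughly 1.9 kb between the RBS and the terminator carries no cas or CRISPR-array annotations in the feature table, only small fragment matches (sacB promoter, SET1) that are probably incidental, so the insert's identity rests on the catalogue fields. The purpose statement describes Cas4, Cas1, the leader, a repeat and one spacer. The insert name field lists Cas4, Cas1 and Cas2, but the "Δ2" in the plasmid name and the purpose line suggest that Cas2 is deleted; the record does not resolve this discrepancy explicitly.

The associated study concerns spacer acquisition and protospacer selection by type V-A and V-B systems, so this construct most likely serves as a Cas2-deficient variant for testing which adaptation proteins are needed to integrate new spacers into the minimal leader-repeat-spacer array.
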