Features (pLannotate 1.2.2; 15 found; start..end, strand, type, name):
     76..140     -  CDS            TcR (fragment): tetracycline efflux protein; tet; confers resistance to tetracycline
    155..176     -  protein_bind   CAP binding site: CAP binding activates transcription in the presence of cAMP. E. coli catabolite activator protein
    189..1271    -  CDS            lacI: lac repressor; lacI; The lac repressor binds to the lac operator to inhibit transcription in E. coli. This inhibition can be relieved by adding lactose or isopropyl-β-D-thiogalactopyranoside (IPTG).
   1272..1349    -  promoter       lacI promoter: lacI
   1357..1392    -  CDS            TcR (fragment): tetracycline efflux protein; tet; confers resistance to tetracycline
   1395..1413    +  promoter       T7 promoter: promoter for bacteriophage T7 RNA polymerase
   1421..1437    +  protein_bind   lac operator: The lac repressor binds to the lac operator to inhibit transcription in E. coli. This inhibition can be relieved by adding lactose or isopropyl-β-D-thiogalactopyranoside (IPTG). lac repressor encoded by lacI
   1494..1516    +  RBS            RBS: efficient ribosome binding site from bacteriophage T7 gene 10 (Olins and Rangwala, 1989)
   3192..3208    +  promoter       sacB promoter (fragment): sacR; sacB promoter and control region
   3378..3427    +  CDS            SET1 (fragment): solubility-enhancement tag derived from T7 phage gene 10B
   3435..3482    +  terminator     T7 terminator: transcription terminator for bacteriophage T7 RNA polymerase
   3656..4444    -  CDS            aadA: S3AD_ECOLX - Experimental evidence at protein level: Swiss-Prot protein existence level 1. Mediates bacterial resistance to the antibiotics streptomycin and spectinomycin. From Escherichia coli.
   4445..4536    -  promoter       AmpR promoter: bla
   4584..5265    -  rep_origin     CloDF13 ori (fragment): Plasmids containing the CloDF13 (CDF) origin of replication can be propagated in E. coli cells that contain additional plasmids with compatible origins.
   5290..5387    -  rep_origin     CloDF13 ori (fragment): Plasmids containing the CloDF13 (CDF) origin of replication can be propagated in E. coli cells that contain additional plasmids with compatible origins.
>Addgene plasmid #186439 | pCas4_1_Δ2_VA | addgene full sequence | sequence record 387293 | Addgene NGS Result
ATTTCAGTGCAATTTATCTCTTCAAATGTAGCACCTGAAGTCAGCCCCATACGATATAAGTTGTAATTCT
CATGTTAGTCATGCCCCGCGCCCACCGGAAGGAGCTGACTGGGTTGAAGGCTCTCAAGGGCATCGGTCGA
GATCCCGGTGCCTAATGAGTGAGCTAACTTACATTAATTGCGTTGCGCTCACTGCCCGCTTTCCAGTCGG
GAAACCTGTCGTGCCAGCTGCATTAATGAATCGGCCAACGCGCGGGGAGAGGCGGTTTGCGTATTGGGCG
CCAGGGTGGTTTTTCTTTTCACCAGTGAGACGGGCAACAGCTGATTGCCCTTCACCGCCTGGCCCTGAGA
GAGTTGCAGCAAGCGGTCCACGCTGGTTTGCCCCAGCAGGCGAAAATCCTGTTTGATGGTGGTTAACGGC
GGGATATAACATGAGCTGTCTTCGGTATCGTCGTATCCCACTACCGAGATGTCCGCACCAACGCGCAGCC
CGGACTCGGTAATGGCGCGCATTGCGCCCAGCGCCATCTGATCGTTGGCAACCAGCATCGCAGTGGGAAC
GATGCCCTCATTCAGCATTTGCATGGTTTGTTGAAAACCGGACATGGCACTCCAGTCGCCTTCCCGTTCC
GCTATCGGCTGAATTTGATTGCGAGTGAGATATTTATGCCAGCCAGCCAGACGCAGACGCGCCGAGACAG
AACTTAATGGGCCCGCTAACAGCGCGATTTGCTGGTGACCCAATGCGACCAGATGCTCCACGCCCAGTCG
CGTACCGTCTTCATGGGAGAAAATAATACTGTTGATGGGTGTCTGGTCAGAGACATCAAGAAATAACGCC
GGAACATTAGTGCAGGCAGCTTCCACAGCAATGGCATCCTGGTCATCCAGCGGATAGTTAATGATCAGCC
CACTGACGCGTTGCGCGAGAAGATTGTGCACCGCCGCTTTACAGGCTTCGACGCCGCTTCGTTCTACCAT
CGACACCACCACGCTGGCACCCAGTTGATCGGCGCGAGATTTAATCGCCGCGACAATTTGCGACGGCGCG
TGCAGGGCCAGACTGGAGGTGGCAACGCCAATCAGCAACGACTGTTTGCCCGCCAGTTGTTGTGCCACGC
GGTTGGGAATGTAATTCAGCTCCGCCATCGCCGCTTCCACTTTTTCCCGCGTTTTCGCAGAAACGTGGCT
GGCCTGGTTCACCACGCGGGAAACGGTCTGATAAGAGACACCGGCATACTCTGCGACATCGTATAACGTT
ACTGGTTTCACATTCACCACCCTGAATTGACTCTCTTCCGGGCGCTATCATGCCATACCGCGAAAGGTTT
TGCGCCATTCGATGGTGTCCGGGATCTCGACGCTCTCCCTTATGCGACTCCTGCATTAGGAAATTAATAC
GACTCACTATAGGGAGAGAATTGTGAGCGGATAACAATTCCCCTGTAGATTAATTAAGCGGCCGCCCTGC
AGGACTCGAGTTCTAGAAATAATTTTGTTTAACTTTAAGAAGGAGATATACATATGGAAAATTATATTTT
GATAACATGGTTAAATGATTTTATATTCTGTCCTTACTCGATATATTTGCATAATATCTATAGTAATGCC
TCAGATACTACATACTATTCATCTAGCCAAACAAAAGGGCGCGATGCTCATAAAAGTATCGATAAAGGAA
TCTATAGTACCAAAAAAGATGACCTGATCGGTATCGATGTTATTAACCATAAATATGGTTTGGTTGGTAA
AATTGATGTTTTTCATAAAGATAAGGGCTTACTTGTGGAGAGAAAAAGGCAAATCAAGACTATCTATGAT
GGCTATAAATATCAGCTTTATGCGCAATATTTTTGTCTCCAAGAGATGGGCTATGATGTCAAAGCCATTA
AATTTTATTCGATGGTTGATAATAAATCATACCCAATAGCTATACCAACTTCAGCTGAGTTAGAAAAGTT
TGAAAAACATATTCAAACAATCAAGCAATATAATCCAATGGATAACTCATTTAGGCAAAATATTGAAAAG
TGTAAATTTTGTATATATGCAAACTTATGTGATAAAACGGACTTGTAGATTATGTTTAGTAAAAATGATA
TTGAATCAAAGAATATAGTTTTTGTTAATATTTTTGATGGAGTGAAACTTAGTCTATCATTGGGGAATAT
AGTTATAAAAGATAAAGAAACTGATGAGGTGAAAACTAAGCTTTCTGTTCATAAAGTTCTTGCATTGTTT
ATCGTAGGTAATATGACGATGACCTCGCAACTTTTAGAGACCTGTAAGAAAAATGCTATACAGCTAGTTT
TTATGAAAAATAGCTTTAGACCATATCTATGTTTTGGTGATATTGCTGAGGCTAATTTTTTAGCTAGATA
TAAGCAATATAGTGTAGTTGAGCAAGATATAAGTTTAGCAAGGATTTTTATAACATCAAAGATACGCAAT
CAACATAACTTAGTCAAAAGCCTAAGAGATAAAACTCCAGAGCAGCAAGAGATAGTCAAAAAGAATAAAC
AGCTAATAGCAGAGTTAGAAAATACAACAAGCCTAGCGGAGCTAATGGGTATAGAGGGCAATGTTGCCAA
AAATTTCTTCAAAGGATTCTATGGACATTTAGATAGTTGGCAAGGGCGCAAACCTAGAATAAAACAGGAT
CCATATAATGTTGTTTTAGACTTGGGCTATAGTATGTTGTTTAATTTTGTAGAGTGTTTTTTGCGACTTT
TTGGCTTTGATTTATACAAGGGCTTTTGTCATCAGACTTGGTATAAGCGTAAATCCCTAGTTTGTGACTT
TGTTGAGCCATTTAGATGTATAGTGGATAACCAAGTTAGAAAATCATGGAATCTCGGGCAATTTTCTGTA
GAGGATTTTGGTTGCAAAAATGAGCAGTTTTATATAAAAAAAGATAAAACAAAAGACTACTCAAAAATAC
TTTTTGCCGAGATTATCAGCTACAAGCTAGAGATATTTGAATATGTAAGAGAATTTTATCGTGCCTTTAT
GCGAGGCAAAGAAATTGCAGAGTATCCAATATTTTGTTATGAAACTAGGAGGGTGTATGTTGATAGTCAG
TTATGACGAAAATTGCAAACCTTAGTCTTTATGTTAAAATAACTACTAAGTTCTTAGAGATATTTAAAAA
TATGACTGTTGTTATATATCAAAATGCTAAAAAAATCATAGATTTTAGGTCTTTTTTTGCTGATTTAGGC
AAAAACGGGTCTAAGAACTTTAAATAATTTCTACTGTTGTAGATGAGAAGTCATTTAATAAGGCCACTGT
TAAAATAACATTGGAAGTGGATAACGGATCCGCGATCGCGGCGCGCCACCTGGTGGCCGGCCGGTACCAC
GCGTGCGCGCTGATCCGGCTGCTAACAAAGCCCGAAAGGAAGCTGAGTTGGCTGCTGCCACCGCTGAGCA
ATAACTAGCATAACCCCTTGGGGCCTCTAAACGGGTCTTGAGGGGTTTTTTGCTGAAACCTCAGGCATTT
GAGAAGCACACGGTCACACTGCTTCCGGTAGTCAATAAACCGGTAAACCAGCAATAGACATAAGCGGCTA
TTTAACGACCCTGCCCTGAACCGACGACCGGGTCATCGTGGCCGGATCTTGCGGCCCCTCGGCTTGAACG
AATTGTTAGACATTATTTGCCGACTACCTTGGTGATCTCGCCTTTCACGTAATGGACAAATTCTTCCAAC
TGATCTGCGCGCGAGGCCAAGCGATCTTCTTCTTGTCCAAGATAAGCCTGTCTAGCTTCAAGTATGACGG
GCTGATACTGGGCCGGCAGGCGCTCCATTGCCCAGTCGGCAGCGACATCCTTCGGCGCGATTTTGCCGGT
TACTGCGCTGTACCAAATGCGGGACAACGTAAGCACTACATTTCGCTCATCGCCAGCCCAGTCGGGCGGC
GAGTTCCATAGCGTTAAGGTTTCATTTAGCGCCTCAAATAGATCCTGTTCAGGAACCGGATCAAAGAGTT
CCTCCGCCGCTGGACCTACCAAGGCAACGCTATGTTCTCTTGCTTTTGTCAGCAAGATAGCCAGATCAAT
GTCGATCGTGGCTGGCTCGAAGATACCTGCAAGAATGTCATTGCGCTGCCATTCTCCAAATTGCAGTTCG
CGCTTAGCTGGATAACGCCACGGAATGATGTCGTCGTGCACAACAATGGTGACTTCTACAGCGCGGAGAA
TCTCGCTCTCTCCAGGGGAAGCCGAAGTTTCCAAAAGGTCGTTGATCAAAGCTCGCCGCGTTGTTTCATC
AAGCCTTACGGTCACCGTAACCAGCAAATCAATATCACTGTGCGGCTTCAGGCCGCCATCCACTGCGGAG
CCGTACAAATGTACGGCCAGCAACGTCGGTTCGAGATGGCGCTCGATGACGCCAACTACCTCTGATAGTT
GAGTCGATACTTCGGCGATCACCGCTTCCCTCATACTCTTCCTTTTTCATTATTATTGAAGCATTTATCA
GGGTTATTGTCTCATGAGCGGATACATATTTGAATGTATTTAGAAAAATAAACAAATAGCTAGCTCACTC
GGTCGCTACGCTCCGGGCGTGAGACTGCGGCGGGCGCTGCGGACACATACAAAGTTACCCACAGATTCCG
TGGATAAGCAGGGGACTAACATGTGAGGCAAAACAGCAGGGCCGCGCCGGTGGCGTTTTTCCATAGGCTC
CGCCCTCCTGCCAGAGTTCACATAAACAGACGCTTTTCCGGTGCATCTGTGGGAGCCGTGAGGCTCAACC
ATGAATCTGACAGTACGGGCGAAACCCGACAGGACTTAAAGATCCCCACCGTTTCCGGCGGGTCGCTCCC
TCTTGCGCTCTCCTGTTCCGACCCTGCCGTTTACCGGATACCTGTTCCGCCTTTCTCCCTTACGGGAAGT
GTGGCGCTTTCTCATAGCTCACACACTGGTATCTCGGCTCGGTGTAGGTCGTTCGCTCCAAGCTGGGCTG
TAAGCAAGAACTCCCCGTTCAGCCCGACTGCTGCGCCTTATCCGGTAACTGTTCACTTGAGTCCAACCCG
GAAAAGCACGGTAAAACGCCACTGGCAGCAGCCATTGGTAACTGGGAGTTCGCAGAGGATTTGTTTAGCT
AAACACGCGGTTGCTCTTGAAGTGTGCGCCAAAGTCCGGCTACACTGGAAGGACAGATTTGGTTGCTGTG
CTCTGCGAAAGCCAGTTACCACGGTTAAGCAGTTCCCCAACTGACTTAACCTTCGATCAAACCACCTCCC
CAGGTGGTTTTTTCGAAGGTTAAGTCAGTTGGGGAACTGCTTAACCTTCGATCAAACCACCTCCCCAGGT
GGTTTTTTCGTTTACAGGGCAAAAGATTACGCGCAGAAAAAAAGGATCTCAAGAAGATCCTTTGATCTTT
TCTACTGAACCGCTCTT
